>Addgene plasmid #129255 | pCAG-Ace1_Q89D_D100N_E206V-HaloTag | addgene full sequence | sequence record 255241 | Addgene NGS Result
GCTAGCCGCCACCATGAGCAATCCAAATCCCTTTCAGACTACTCTTGGCACGGACGCCCAGTGGGTTGTC
TTTGCCGTAATGGCACTGGCAGCCATAGTGTTTAGTATAGCAGTTCAGTTTCGGCCACTCCCGCTGCGCC
TCACTTACTACGTCAACATTGCTATTTGTACAATAGCCGCAACAGCTTACTATGCCATGGCCGTTAATGG
CGGAGACAATAAACCGACAGCTGGGACGGGGGCAGACGAACGCCAGGTTATTTACGCTCGCTATATCGAC
TGGGTGTTTACCACACCACTCCTCTTGCTTAATCTGGTGTTGTTGACTAACATGCCAGCCACTATGATCG
CTTGGATTATGGGAGCAGACATCGCTATGATCGCTTTTGGAATCATCGGTGCTTTCACCGTCGGCTCTTA
CAAGTGGTTTTACTTCGTAGTGGGGTGCATAATGCTCGCAGTCCTTGCTTGGGGGATGATAAACCCCATA
TTCAAAGAGGAATTGCAGAAACACAAAGAGTACACAGGGGCCTACACGACTCTGCTCATATATCTCATAG
TCTTGTGGGTTATATATCCAATTGTCTGGGGTCTCGGAGCAGGCGGGCACATTATAGGAGTGGATGTAGT
GATTATCGCAATGGGTGTTCTGGACCTGCTTGCCAAGCCGCTTTACGCTATAGGGGTTCTCATAACGGTT
GAGGTTGTTTACGGAAAGATCGGTACCGGCTTTCCATTCGACCCCCATTATGTGGAAGTCCTGGGCGAGC
GCATGCACTACGTCGATGTTGGTCCGCGCGATGGCACCCCTGTGCTGTTCCTGCACGGTAACCCGACCTC
CTCCTACGTGTGGCGCAACATCATCCCGCATGTTGCACCGACCCATCGCTGCATTGCTCCAGACCTGATC
GGTATGGGCAAATCCGACAAACCAGACCTGGGTTATTTCTTCGACGACCACGTCCGCTTCATGGATGCCT
TCATCGAAGCCCTGGGTCTGGAAGAGGTCGTCCTGGTCATTCACGACTGGGGCTCCGCTCTGGGTTTCCA
CTGGGCCAAGCGCAATCCAGAGCGCGTCAAAGGTATTGCATTTATGGAGTTCATCCGCCCTATCCCGACC
TGGGACGAATGGCCAGAATTTGCCCGCGAGACCTTCCAGGCCTTCCGCACCACCGACGTCGGCCGCAAGC
TGATCATCGATCAGAACGTTTTTATCGAGGGTACGCTGCCGATGGGTGTCGTCCGCCCGCTGACTGAAGT
CGAGATGGACCATTACCGCGAGCCGTTCCTGAATCCTGTTGACCGCGAGCCACTGTGGCGCTTCCCAAAC
GAGCTGCCAATCGCCGGTGAGCCAGCGAACATCGTCGCGCTGGTCGAAGAATACATGGACTGGCTGCACC
AGTCCCCTGTCCCGAAGCTGCTGTTCTGGGGCACCCCAGGCGTTCTGATCCCACCGGCCGAAGCCGCTCG
CCTGGCCAAAAGCCTGCCTAACTGCAAGGCTGTGGACATCGGCCCGGGTCTGAATCTGCTGCAAGAAGAC
AACCCGGACCTGATCGGCAGCGAGATCGCGCGCTGGCTGTCGACGCTCGAGATTTCCGGCGAGCCAACCA
CTAAGAGCAGGATCACCAGCGAGGGCGAGTACATCCCCCTGGACCAGATCGACATCAACGTGTTCTGCTA
CGAGAACGAGGTGTAATGAAAGCTTGCTACCGAGCTCGGATCCACTAGTCCAGTGTGGTGGAATTCTGCA
GATATCCAGCACAGTGGCGGCCGCTCGAGTCTAGAGGGCCCGTTTAAACCCGCTGATCAGCCTCGACTGT
GCCTTCTAGTTGCCAGCCATCTGTTGTTTGCCCCTCCCCCGTGCCTTCCTTGACCCTGGAAGGTGCCACT
CCCACTGTCCTTTCCTAATAAAATGAGGAAATTGCATCGCATTGTCTGAGTAGGTGTCATTCTATTCTGG
GGGGTGGGGTGGGGCAGGACAGCAAGGGGGAGGATTGGGAAGACAATAGCAGGCATGCTGGGGATGCGGT
GGGCTCTATGGCTTCTGAGGCGGAAAGAACCAGCTGGGGCTCTAGGGGGTATCCCC
[124 nt withheld, positions 2087-2210]
C
[91 nt withheld, positions 2212-2302]
A
[49 nt withheld, positions 2304-2352]
CCTTTGACGTTGGAGTCCACGTTCTTT
[37 nt withheld, positions 2380-2416]
ACCCTATCTCGGTCTATTCTTTTGATTTATAAGGGATTTTGCCGATTTCGGCCTATTGGTTAAAAAATGA
GCTGATTTAACAAAAATTTAACGCGAATTAATTCTGTGGAATGTGTGTCAGTTAGGGTGTGGAAAGTCCC
CAGGCTCCCCAGCAGGCAGAAGTATGCAAAGCATGCATCTCAATTAGTCAGCAACCAGGTGTGGAAAGTC
CCCAGGCTCCCCAGCAGGCAGAAGTATGCAAAGCATGCATCTCAATTAGTCAGCAACCATAGTCCCGCCC
CTAACTCCGCCCATCCCGCCCCTAACTCCGCCCAGTTCCGCCCATTCTCCGCCCCATGGCTGACTAATTT
TTTTTATTTATGCAGAGGCCGAGGCCGCCTCTGCCTCTGAGCTATTCCAGAAGTAGTGAGGAGGCTTTTT
TGGAGGCCTAGGCTTTTGCAAAAAGCTCCCGCATGACCGAGTACAAGCCCACGGTGCGCCTCGCCACCCG
CGACGACGTCCCCAGGGCCGTACGCACCCTCGCCGCCGCGTTCGCCGACTACCCCGCCACGCGCCACACC
GTCGATCCGGACCGCCACATCGAGCGGGTCACCGAGCTGCAAGAACTCTTCCTCACGCGCGTCGGGCTCG
ACATCGGCAAGGTGTGGGTCGCGGACGACGGCGCCGCGGTGGCGGTCTGGACCACGCCGGAGAGCGTCGA
AGCGGGGGCGGTGTTCGCCGAGATCGGCCCGCGCATGGCCGAGTTGAGCGGTTCCCGGCTGGCCGCGCAG
CAACAGATGGAAGGCCTCCTGGCGCCGCACCGGCCCAAGGAGCCCGCGTGGTTCCTGGCCACCGTCGGCG
TCTCGCCCGACCACCAGGGCAAGGGTCTGGGCAGCGCCGTCGTGCTCCCCGGAGTGGAGGCGGCCGAGCG
CGCCGGGGTGCCCGCCTTCCTGGAGACCTCCGCGCCCCGCAACCTCCCCTTCTACGAGCGGCTCGGCTTC
ACCGTCACCGCCGACGTCGAGGTGCCCGAAGGACCGCGCACCTGGTGCATGACCCGCAAGCCCGGTGCCT
GATTCGAAATGACCGACCAAGCGACGCCCAACCTGCCATCACGAGATTTCGATTCCACCGCCGCCTTCTA
TGAAAGGTTGGGCTTCGGAATCGTTTTCCGGGACGCCGGCTGGATGATCCTCCAGCGCGGGGATCTCATG
CTGGAGTTCTTCGCCCACCCCAACTTGTTTATTGCAGCTTATAATGGTTACAAATAAAGCAATAGCATCA
CAAATTTCACAAATAAAGCATTTTTTTCACTGCATTCTAGTTGTGGTTTGTCCAAACTCATCAATGTATC
TTATCATGTCTGTATACCGTCGACCTCTAGCTAGAGCTTGGCGTAATCATGGTCATAGCTGTTTCCTGTG
TGAAATTGTTATCCGCTCACAATTCCACACAACATACGAGCCGGAAGCATAAAGTGTAAAGCCTGGGGTG
CCTAATGAGTGAGCTAACTCACATTAATTGCGTTGCGCTCACTGCCCGCTTTCCAGTCGGGAAACCTGTC
GTGCCAGCTGCATTAATGAATCGGCCAACGCGCGGGGAGAGGCGGTTTGCGTATTGGGCGCTCTTCCGCT
TCCTCGCTCACTGACTCGCTGCGCTCGGTCGTTCGGCTGCGGCGAGCGGTATCAGCTCACTCAAAGGCGG
TAATACGGTTATCCACAGAATCAGGGGATAACGCAGGAAAGAACATGTGAGCAAAAGGCCAGCAAAAGGC
CAGGAACCGTAAAAAGGCCGCGTTGCTGGCGTTTTTCCATAGGCTCCGCCCCCCTGACGAGCATCACAAA
AATCGACGCTCAAGTCAGAGGTGGCGAAACCCGACAGGACTATAAAGATACCAGGCGTTTCCCCCTGGAA
GCTCCCTCGTGCGCTCTCCTGTTCCGACCCTGCCGCTTACCGGATACCTGTCCGCCTTTCTCCCTTCGGG
AAGCGTGGCGCTTTCTCATAGCTCACGCTGTAGGTATCTCAGTTCGGTGTAGGTCGTTCGCTCCAAGCTG
GGCTGTGTGCACGAACCCCCCGTTCAGCCCGACCGCTGCGCCTTATCCGGTAACTATCGTCTTGAGTCCA
ACCCGGTAAGACACGACTTATCGCCACTGGCAGCAGCCACTGGTAACAGGATTAGCAGAGCGAGGTATGT
AGGCGGTGCTACAGAGTTCTTGAAGTGGTGGCCTAACTACGGCTACACTAGAAGAACAGTATTTGGTATC
TGCGCTCTGCTGAAGCCAGTTACCTTCGGAAAAAGAGTTGGTAGCTCTTGATCCGGCAAACAAACCACCG
CTGGTAGCGGTGGTTTTTTTGTTTGCAAGCAGCAGATTACGCGCAGAAAAAAAGGATCTCAAGAAGATCC
TTTGATCTTTTCTACGGGGTCTGACGCTCAGTGGAACGAAAACTCACGTTAAGGGATTTTGGTCATGAGA
TTATCAAAAAGGATCTTCACCTAGATCCTTTTAAATTAAAAATGAAGTTTTAAATCAATCTAAAGTATAT
ATGAGTAAACTTGGTCTGACAGTTACCAATGCTTAATCAGTGAGGCACCTATCTCAGCGATCTGTCTATT
TCGTTCATCCATAGTTGCCTGACTCCCCGTCGTGTAGATAACTACGATACGGGAGGGCTTACCATCTGGC
CCCAGTGCTGCAATGATACCGCGAGACCCACGCTCACCGGCTCCAGATTTATCAGCAATAAACCAGCCAG
CCGGAAGGGCCGAGCGCAGAAGTGGTCCTGCAACTTTATCCGCCTCCATCCAGTCTATTAATTGTTGCCG
GGAAGCTAGAGTAAGTAGTTCGCCAGTTAATAGTTTGCGCAACGTTGTTGCCATTGCTACAGGCATCGTG
GTGTCACGCTCGTCGTTTGGTATGGCTTCATTCAGCTCCGGTTCCCAACGATCAAGGCGAGTTACATGAT
CCCCCATGTTGTGCAAAAAAGCGGTTAGCTCCTTCGGTCCTCCGATCGTTGTCAGAAGTAAGTTGGCCGC
AGTGTTATCACTCATGGTTATGGCAGCACTGCATAATTCTCTTACTGTCATGCCATCCGTAAGATGCTTT
TCTGTGACTGGTGAGTACTCAACCAAGTCATTCTGAGAATAGTGTATGCGGCGACCGAGTTGCTCTTGCC
CGGCGTCAATACGGGATAATACCGCGCCACATAGCAGAACTTTAAAAGTGCTCATCATTGGAAAACGTTC
TTCGGGGCGAAAACTCTCAAGGATCTTACCGCTGTTGAGATCCAGTTCGATGTAACCCACTCGTGCACCC
AACTGATCTTCAGCATCTTTTACTTTCACCAGCGTTTCTGGGTGAGCAAAAACAGGAAGGCAAAATGCCG
CAAAAAAGGGAATAAGGGCGACACGGAAATGTTGAATACTCATACTCTTCCTTTTTCAATATTATTGAAG
CATTTATCAGGGTTATTGTCTCATGAGCGGATACATATTTGAATGTATTTAGAAAAATAAACAAATAGGG
GTTCCGCGCACATTTCCCCGAAAAGTGCCACCTGACGTCGACATTGATTATTGACTAGTTATTAATAGTA
ATCAATTACGGGGTCATTAGTTCATAGCCCATATATGGAGTTCCGCGTTACATAACTTACGGTAAATGGC
CCGCCTGGCTGACCGCCCAACGACCCCCGCCCATTGACGTCAATAATGACGTATGTTCCCATAGTAACGC
CAATAGGGACTTTCCATTGACGTCAATGGGTGGAGTATTTACGGTAAACTGCCCACTTGGCAGTACATCA
AGTGTATCATATGCCAAGTACGCCCCCTATTGACGTCAATGACGGTAAATGGCCCGCCTGGCATTATGCC
CAGTACATGACCTTATGGGACTTTCCTACTTGGCAGTACATCTACGTATTAGTCATCGCTATTACCATGG
TCGAGGTGAGCCCCACGTTCTGCTTCACTCTCCCCATCTCCCCCCCCTCCCCACCCCCAATTTTGTATTT
ATTTATTTTTTAATTATTTTGTGCAGCGATGGGGGCGGGGGGGGGGGGSGSGCGCCRGGCGGGGSGGGGS
GGGGSGRGGGGSGGGGSGGGGCGAGGCGGAGAGGTGCGGCGGCAGCCAATCAGAGCGGCGCGCTCCGAAA
GTTTCCTTTTATGGCGAGGCGGCGGCGGCGGCGGCCCTATAAAAAGCGAAGCGCGCGGCGGGCGGGAGTC
GCTGCGCGCTGCCTTCGCCCCGTGCCCCGCTCCGCCGCCGCCTCGCGCCGCCCGCCCCGGCTCTGACTGA
CCGCGTTACTCCCACAGGTGAGCGGGCGGGACGGCCCTTCTCCTCCGGGCTGTAATTAGCGCTTGGTTTA
ATGACGGCTTGTTTCTTTTCTGTGGCTGCGTGAAAGCCTTGAGGGGCTCCGGGAGGGCCCTTTGTGCGGG
GGGAGCGGCTCGGGGGGTGCGTGCGTGTGTGTGTGCGTGGGGAGCGCCGCGTGCGGCTCCGCGCTGCCCG
GCGGCTGTGAGCGCTGCGGGCGCGGCGCGGGGCTTTGTGCGCTCCGCAGTGTGCGCGAGGGGAGCGCGGC
CGGGGGCGGTGCCCCGCGGTGCGGGGGGGGCTGCGAGGGGAACAAAGGCTGCGTGCGGGGTGTGTGCGTG
GGGGGGTGAGCAGGGGGTGTGGGCGCGTCGGTCGGGCTGCAACCCCCCCTGCACCCCCCTCCCCGAGTTG
CTGAGCACGGCCCGGCTTCGGGTGCGGGGCTCCGTACGGGGCGTGGCGCGGGGCTCGCCGTGCCGGGCGG
GGGGTGGCGGCAGGTGGGGGTGCCGGGCGGGGCGGGGCCGCCTCGGGCCGGGGAGGGCTCGGGGGAGGGG
CGCGGCGGCCCCCGGAGCGCCGGCGGCTGTCGAGGCGCGGCGAGCCGCAGCCATTGCCTTTTATGGTAAT
CGTGCGAGAGGGCGCAGGGACTTCCTTTGTCCCAAATCTGTGCGGAGCCGAAATCTGGGAGGCGCCGCCG
CACCCCCTCTAGCGGGCGCGGGGCGAAGCGGTGCGGCGCCGGCAGGAAGGAAATGGGCGGGGAGGGCCTT
CGTGCGTCGCCGCGCCGCCGTCCCCTTCTCCCTCTCCAGCCTCGGGGCTGTCCGCGGGGGGACGGCTGCC
TTCGGGGGGGACGGGGCAGGGCGGGGTTCGGCTTCTGGCGTGTGACCGGCGGCTCTAGAGCCTCTGCTAA
CCATGTTCATGCCTTCTTCTTTTTCCTACAGCTCCTGGGCAACGTGCTGGTTATTGTGCTGTCTCATCAT
TTTGGCAAAGAATTCCTCGAGGAATTCACTCCTCAGGTGCAGGCTGCCTATCAGAAGGTGGTGGCTGGTG
TGGCCAATGCCCTGGCTCACAAATACCACTGAGATCTGCATGA
Features (pLannotate 1.2.2; 20 found; start..end, strand, type, name):
    719..1600    +  CDS            HaloTag®: modified bacterial dehalogenase that forms covalent bonds with chloroalkane derivatives
   1613..1672    +  CDS            KCNJ2 (fragment): KCNJ2_HUMAN - Also known as IRK1. Experimental evidence at protein level: Swiss-Prot protein existence level 1. Probably participates in establishing action potential waveform and excitability of neuronal and muscle tissues. Inward rectifier potassium channels are characterized by a greater tendency to allow potassium to flow into the cell rather than out of it. Their voltage dependence is regulated by the concentration of extracellular potassium; as external potassium is raised, the voltage range of the channel opening shifts to more positive voltages. The inward rectification is mainly due t
   1817..2041    +  polyA_signal   bGH poly(A) signal: bovine growth hormone polyadenylation signal
   2045..2066    +  promoter       SV40 promoter (fragment): SV40 enhancer and early promoter
   2087..2515    +  rep_origin     f1 ori (sequence partly withheld): f1 bacteriophage origin of replication; arrow indicates direction of (+) strand synthesis
   2529..2858    +  promoter       SV40 promoter: SV40 enhancer and early promoter
   2869..3468    +  CDS            PuroR: puromycin N-acetyltransferase; pac from Streptomyces alboniger; confers resistance to puromycin
   3475..3633    +  CDS            ble (fragment): BLE_KLEPN - Experimental evidence at protein level: Swiss-Prot protein existence level 1. Binding protein with a strong affinity to the bleomycin family of antibiotics. Binds to CL990; an antimitotic-antibiotic compound. From Klebsiella pneumoniae.
   3628..3749    +  polyA_signal   SV40 poly(A) signal: SV40 polyadenylation signal
   3822..3838    -  protein_bind   lac operator: The lac repressor binds to the lac operator to inhibit transcription in E. coli. This inhibition can be relieved by adding lactose or isopropyl-β-D-thiogalactopyranoside (IPTG). lac repressor encoded by lacI
   3846..3876    -  promoter       lac promoter: promoter for the E. coli lac operon
   3891..3912    -  protein_bind   CAP binding site: CAP binding activates transcription in the presence of cAMP. E. coli catabolite activator protein
   3925..4017    -  CDS            lacI (fragment): lac repressor; lacI; The lac repressor binds to the lac operator to inhibit transcription in E. coli. This inhibition can be relieved by adding lactose or isopropyl-β-D-thiogalactopyranoside (IPTG).
   4200..4788    -  rep_origin     ori: high-copy-number ColE1/pMB1/pBR322/pUC origin of replication
   4959..5819    -  CDS            AmpR: β-lactamase; bla; confers resistance to ampicillin, carbenicillin, and related antibiotics
   5820..5924    -  promoter       AmpR promoter: bla
   5956..6335    +  enhancer       CMV enhancer: human cytomegalovirus immediate early enhancer
   6337..6610    +  promoter       chicken β-actin promoter: No description available
   6611..7627    +  intron         chimeric intron: chimera between introns from chicken β-actin and rabbit β-globin
   7631..7765    +  CDS            HBB: HBB_COLGU - Experimental evidence at transcript level: Swiss-Prot protein existence level 2. Involved in oxygen transport from the lung to the various peripheral tissues. From Colobus guereza (Mantled guereza) (Eastern black-and-white colobus monkey).
