[The description below was written by a language model from this plasmid's Addgene catalogue record and pLannotate feature annotations shown in this document.]
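Description:
pCAG-Ace1_Q89D_D100N_E206V-HaloTag is a 7.8 kb mammalian expression plasmid built on a pCAG backbone. In bacteria it is maintained at high copy through a ColE1/pUC-type origin and selected with ampicillin via the β-lactamase gene. An f1 origin and remnants of a lac promoter/operator region are also present as backbone carry-over. The feature table additionally shows an SV40 early promoter driving a puromycin N-acetyltransferase gene with an SV40 polyadenylation signal, which could allow puromycin selection of transfected mammalian cells. A short bleomycin-resistance fragment follows it and appears to be a cloning remnant.

The payload is a synthetic fusion of Ace1, carrying the substitutions Q89D, D100N and E206V, to HaloTag, inserted by Gibson assembly between NheI and HindIII sites. Expression is driven by the CAG promoter, annotated here as the CMV enhancer, chicken β-actin promoter and chimeric β-actin/β-globin intron, with a short globin-derived segment that the annotation tool labels as an HBB coding match. Transcripts terminate at a bGH polyadenylation signal. The Ace1 portion itself was not recognised by the annotation software, but the unannotated stretch upstream of HaloTag, spanning the plasmid's numbering origin, is where it would lie. HaloTag is a modified dehalogenase that covalently binds chloroalkane ligands, allowing labelling with synthetic fluorescent dyes. A short KCNJ2 (Kir2.1) fragment follows it; such fragments are commonly used as trafficking or export motifs to improve membrane localisation, although the record does not state its role. The associated publication concerns engineering positive-going eFRET voltage indicators, so this mutant fusion is presumably a chemigenetic voltage sensor or a variant from that work, intended for expression in mammalian cells.
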