Addgene plasmid #129255: pCAG-Ace1_Q89D_D100N_E206V-HaloTag
Purpose: Express Ace1_Q89D_D100N_E206V-HaloTag in mammalian cells
Depositing lab: Eric Schreiter. Depositing organization: HHMI, Janelia Research Campus. Publication: A general approach to engineer positive-going eFRET voltage indicators. Abdelfattah AS, Valenti R, Zheng J, Wong A, Podgorski K, Koyama M, Kim DS, Schreiter ER. Nat Commun. 2020 Jul 10;11(1):3444. doi: 10.1038/s41467-020-17322-1. PubMed 32651384.
Backbone
  Vector backbone: pCAG
  Vector type: Mammalian Expression
Growth in bacteria
  Bacterial resistance: Ampicillin, 100 μg/mL
  Growth temperature: 37°C
  Growth strain: DH5alpha
  Copy number: High Copy
Gene/Insert
  Gene/Insert name: Ace1_Q89D_D100N_E206V-HaloTag
  Species: Synthetic
  Mutation: Q89D, D100N, E206V
  Promoter: CAG
  Cloning method: Gibson Cloning
Terms and licenses: Academic/Nonprofit Terms; Industry Terms: Not Available to Industry
Depositor comments: 5' cloning site: NheI, 3' cloning site: HindIII. Please visit https://www.biorxiv.org/content/10.1101/690925v1.full to read the preprint.
How to cite: pCAG-Ace1_Q89D_D100N_E206V-HaloTag was a gift from Eric Schreiter (Addgene plasmid # 129255 ; http://n2t.net/addgene:129255 ; RRID:Addgene_129255)
